>Addgene plasmid #145102 | pJT139_GalL_nCDA1-VRERBE3 | addgene full sequence | sequence record 305910 | Addgene NGS Result
TTGAGATCCTTTTTTTCTGCGCGTAATCTGCTGCTTGCAAACAAAAAAACCACCGCTACCAGCGGTGGTT
TGTTTGCCGGATCAAGAGCTACCAACTCTTTTTCCGAAGGTAACTGGCTTCAGCAGAGCGCAGATACCAA
ATACTGTTCTTCTAGTGTAGCCGTAGTTAGGCCACCACTTCAAGAACTCTGTAGCACCGCCTACATACCT
CGCTCTGCTAATCCTGTTACCAGTGGCTGCTGCCAGTGGCGATAAGTCGTGTCTTACCGGGTTGGACTCA
AGACGATAGTTACCGGATAAGGCGCAGCGGTCGGGCTGAACGGGGGGTTCGTGCACACAGCCCAGCTTGG
AGCGAACGACCTACACCGAACTGAGATACCTACAGCGTGAGCTATGAGAAAGCGCCACGCTTCCCGAAGG
GAGAAAGGCGGACAGGTATCCGGTAAGCGGCAGGGTCGGAACAGGAGAGCGCACGAGGGAGCTTCCAGGG
GGAAACGCCTGGTATCTTTATAGTCCTGTCGGGTTTCGCCACCTCTGACTTGAGCGTCGATTTTTGTGAT
GCTCGTCAGGGGGGCGGAGCCTATGGAAAAACGCCAGCAACGCGGCCTTTTTACGGTTCCTGGCCTTTTG
CTGGCCTTTTGCTCACATGTTCTTTCCTGCGTTATCCCCTGATTCTGTGGATAACCGTATTACCGCCTTT
GAGTGAGCTGATACCGCTCGCCGCAGCCGAACGACCGAGCGCAGCGAGTCAGTGAGCGAGGAAGCGGAAG
AGCGCCCAATACGCAAACCGCCTCTCCCCGCGCGTTGGCCGATTCATTAATGCAGCTGGCACGACAGGTT
TCCCGACTGGAAAGCGGGCAGTGAGCGCAACGCAATTAATGTGAGTTAGCTCACTCATTAGGCACCCCAG
GCTTTACACTTTATGCTTCCGGCTCGTATGTTGTGTGGAATTGTGAGCGGATAACAATTTCACACAGGAA
ACAGCTATGACCATGATTACGCCAAGCGCGCAATTAACCCTCACTAAAGGGAACAAAAGCTGGAGCTCGT
GACAGCCCTCCGAAGGAAGACTCTCCTCCGTGCGTCCTCGTCTTCACCGGTCGCGTTCCTGAAACGCAGA
TGTGCCTCGCGCCGCACTGCTCCGAACAATAAAGATTCTACAATACTAGCTTTTATGGTTATGAAGAGGA
AAAATTGGCAGTAACCTGGCCCCACAAACCTTCAAATGAACGAATCAAATTAACAACCATAGGATGATAA
TGCGATTAGTTTTTTAGCCTTATTTCTGGGGTAATTAATCAGCGAAGCGATGATTTTTGATCTATTAACG
GATATATAAATGCAAAAACTGCATAACCACTTTAACTAATACTTTCAACATTTTCGGTTTGTATTACTTC
TTATTCAAATGTAATAAAAGTATCAACAAAAAATTGTTAATATACCTCTATACTTTAACGTCAAGGAGAA
AAAACCCCGGATTCTAGAACTAGTGGATCCCCCGGGAAAAAAATGACCGACGCTGAGTACGTGAGAATCC
ATGAGAAGTTGGACATCTACACGTTTAAGAAACAGTTTTTCAACAACAAAAAATCCGTGTCGCATAGATG
CTACGTTCTCTTTGAATTAAAACGACGGGGTGAACGTAGAGCGTGTTTTTGGGGCTATGCTGTGAATAAA
CCACAGAGCGGGACAGAACGTGGCATTCACGCCGAAATCTTTAGCATTAGAAAAGTCGAAGAATACCTGC
GCGACAACCCCGGACAATTCACGATAAATTGGTACTCATCCTGGAGTCCTTGTGCAGATTGCGCTGAAAA
GATCTTAGAATGGTATAACCAGGAGCTGCGGGGGAACGGCCACACTTTGAAAATCTGGGCTTGCAAACTC
TATTACGAGAAAAATGCGAGGAATCAAATTGGGCTGTGGAACCTCAGAGATAACGGGGTTGGGTTGAATG
TAATGGTAAGTGAACACTACCAATGTTGCAGGAAAATATTCATCCAATCGTCGCACAATCAATTGAATGA
GAATAGATGGCTTGAGAAGACTTTGAAGCGAGCTGAAAAACGACGGAGCGAGTTGTCCATTATGATTCAG
GTAAAAATACTCCACACCACTAAGAGTCCTGCTGTTTCTGGTTCTGAAACTCCAGGTACTTCTGAATCTG
CTACTCCAGAATCTATGGACAAGAAGTACTCCATTGGGCTCGCTATCGGCACAAACAGCGTCGGTTGGGC
CGTCATTACGGACGAGTACAAGGTGCCGAGCAAAAAATTCAAAGTTCTGGGCAATACCGATCGCCACAGC
ATAAAGAAGAACCTCATTGGCGCCCTCCTGTTCGACTCCGGGGAGACGGCCGAAGCCACGCGGCTCAAAA
GAACAGCACGGCGCAGATATACCCGCAGAAAGAATCGGATCTGCTACCTGCAGGAGATCTTTAGTAATGA
GATGGCTAAGGTGGATGACTCTTTCTTCCATAGGCTGGAGGAGTCCTTTTTGGTGGAGGAGGATAAAAAG
CACGAGCGCCACCCAATCTTTGGCAATATCGTGGACGAGGTGGCGTACCATGAAAAGTACCCAACCATAT
ATCATCTGAGGAAGAAGCTTGTAGACAGTACTGATAAGGCTGACTTGCGGTTGATCTATCTCGCGCTGGC
GCATATGATCAAATTTCGGGGACACTTCCTCATCGAGGGGGACCTGAACCCAGACAACAGCGATGTCGAC
AAACTCTTTATCCAACTGGTTCAGACTTACAATCAGCTTTTCGAAGAGAACCCGATCAACGCATCCGGAG
TTGACGCCAAAGCAATCCTGAGCGCTAGGCTGTCCAAATCCCGGCGGCTCGAAAACCTCATCGCACAGCT
CCCTGGGGAGAAGAAGAACGGCCTGTTTGGTAATCTTATCGCCCTGTCACTCGGGCTGACCCCCAACTTT
AAATCTAACTTCGACCTGGCCGAAGATGCCAAGCTTCAACTGAGCAAAGACACCTACGATGATGATCTCG
ACAATCTGCTGGCCCAGATCGGCGACCAGTACGCAGACCTTTTTTTGGCGGCAAAGAACCTGTCAGACGC
CATTCTGCTGAGTGATATTCTGCGAGTGAACACGGAGATCACCAAAGCTCCGCTGAGCGCTAGTATGATC
AAGCGCTATGATGAGCACCACCAAGACTTGACTTTGCTGAAGGCCCTTGTCAGACAGCAACTGCCTGAGA
AGTACAAGGAAATTTTCTTCGATCAGTCTAAAAATGGCTACGCCGGATACATTGACGGCGGAGCAAGCCA
GGAGGAATTTTACAAATTTATTAAGCCCATCTTGGAAAAAATGGACGGCACCGAGGAGCTGCTGGTAAAG
CTTAACAGAGAAGATCTGTTGCGCAAACAGCGCACTTTCGACAATGGAAGCATCCCCCACCAGATTCACC
TGGGCGAACTGCACGCTATCCTCAGGCGGCAAGAGGATTTCTACCCCTTTTTGAAAGATAACAGGGAAAA
GATTGAGAAAATCCTCACATTTCGGATACCCTACTATGTAGGCCCCCTCGCCCGGGGAAATTCCAGATTC
GCGTGGATGACTCGCAAATCAGAAGAGACCATCACTCCCTGGAACTTCGAGGAAGTCGTGGATAAGGGGG
CCTCTGCCCAGTCCTTCATCGAAAGGATGACTAACTTTGATAAAAATCTGCCTAACGAAAAGGTGCTTCC
TAAACACTCTCTGCTGTACGAGTACTTCACAGTTTATAACGAGCTCACCAAGGTCAAATACGTCACAGAA
GGGATGAGAAAGCCAGCATTCCTGTCTGGAGAGCAGAAGAAAGCTATCGTGGACCTCCTCTTCAAGACGA
ACCGGAAAGTTACCGTGAAACAGCTCAAAGAAGACTATTTCAAAAAGATTGAATGTTTCGACTCTGTTGA
AATCAGCGGAGTGGAGGATCGCTTCAACGCATCCCTGGGAACGTATCACGATCTCCTGAAAATCATTAAA
GACAAGGACTTCCTGGACAATGAGGAGAACGAGGACATTCTTGAGGACATTGTCCTCACCCTTACGTTGT
TTGAAGATAGGGAGATGATTGAAGAACGCTTGAAAACTTACGCTCATCTCTTCGACGACAAAGTCATGAA
ACAGCTCAAGAGGCGCCGATATACAGGATGGGGGCGGCTGTCAAGAAAACTGATCAATGGGATCCGAGAC
AAGCAGAGTGGAAAGACAATCCTGGATTTTCTTAAGTCCGATGGATTTGCCAACCGGAACTTCATGCAGT
TGATCCATGATGACTCTCTCACCTTTAAGGAGGACATCCAGAAAGCACAAGTTTCTGGCCAGGGGGACAG
TCTTCACGAGCACATCGCTAATCTTGCAGGTAGCCCAGCTATCAAAAAGGGAATACTGCAGACCGTTAAG
GTCGTGGATGAACTCGTCAAAGTAATGGGAAGGCATAAGCCCGAGAATATCGTTATCGAGATGGCCCGAG
AGAACCAAACTACCCAGAAGGGACAGAAGAACAGTAGGGAAAGGATGAAGAGGATTGAAGAGGGTATAAA
AGAACTGGGGTCCCAAATCCTTAAGGAACACCCAGTTGAAAACACCCAGCTTCAGAATGAGAAGCTCTAC
CTGTACTACCTGCAGAACGGCAGGGACATGTACGTGGATCAGGAACTGGACATCAATCGGCTCTCCGACT
ACGACGTGGATCATATCGTGCCCCAGTCTTTTCTCAAAGATGATTCTATTGATAATAAAGTGTTGACAAG
ATCCGATAAAAATAGAGGGAAGAGTGATAACGTCCCCTCAGAAGAAGTTGTCAAGAAAATGAAAAATTAT
TGGCGGCAGCTGCTGAACGCCAAACTGATCACACAACGGAAGTTCGATAATCTGACTAAGGCTGAACGAG
GTGGCCTGTCTGAGTTGGATAAAGCCGGCTTCATCAAAAGGCAGCTTGTTGAGACACGCCAGATCACCAA
GCACGTGGCCCAAATTCTCGATTCACGCATGAACACCAAGTACGATGAAAATGACAAACTGATTCGAGAG
GTGAAAGTTATTACTCTGAAGTCTAAGCTGGTCTCAGATTTCAGAAAGGACTTTCAGTTTTATAAGGTGA
GAGAGATCAACAATTACCACCATGCGCATGATGCCTACCTGAATGCAGTGGTAGGCACTGCACTTATCAA
AAAATATCCCAAGCTTGAATCTGAATTTGTTTACGGAGACTATAAAGTGTACGATGTTAGGAAAATGATC
GCAAAGTCTGAGCAGGAAATAGGCAAGGCCACCGCTAAGTACTTCTTTTACAGCAATATTATGAATTTTT
TCAAGACCGAGATTACACTGGCCAATGGAGAGATTCGGAAGCGACCACTTATCGAAACAAACGGAGAAAC
AGGAGAAATCGTGTGGGACAAGGGTAGGGATTTCGCGACAGTCCGGAAGGTCCTGTCCATGCCGCAGGTG
AACATCGTTAAAAAGACCGAAGTACAGACCGGAGGCTTCTCCAAGGAAAGTATCCTCCCGAAAAGGAACA
GCGACAAGCTGATCGCACGCAAAAAAGATTGGGACCCCAAGAAATACGGCGGATTCGTTTCTCCTACAGT
CGCTTACAGTGTACTGGTTGTGGCCAAAGTGGAGAAAGGGAAGTCTAAAAAACTCAAAAGCGTCAAGGAA
CTGCTGGGCATCACAATCATGGAGCGATCAAGCTTCGAAAAAAACCCCATCGACTTTCTCGAGGCGAAAG
GATATAAAGAGGTCAAAAAAGACCTCATCATTAAGCTTCCCAAGTACTCTCTCTTTGAGCTTGAAAACGG
CCGGAAACGAATGCTCGCTAGTGCGCGCGAGCTGCAGAAAGGTAACGAGCTGGCACTGCCCTCTAAATAC
GTTAATTTCTTGTATCTGGCCAGCCACTATGAAAAGCTCAAAGGGTCTCCCGAAGATAATGAGCAGAAGC
AGCTGTTCGTGGAACAACACAAACACTACCTTGATGAGATCATCGAGCAAATAAGCGAATTCTCCAAAAG
AGTGATCCTCGCCGACGCTAACCTCGATAAGGTGCTTTCTGCTTACAATAAGCACAGGGATAAGCCCATC
AGGGAGCAGGCAGAAAACATTATCCACTTGTTTACTCTGACCAACTTGGGCGCGCCTGCAGCCTTCAAGT
ACTTCGACACCACCATAGACAGAAAGGAATACAGATCTACAAAGGAGGTCCTGGACGCCACACTGATTCA
TCAGTCAATTACGGGGCTCTATGAAACAAGAATCGACCTCTCTCAGCTCGGTGGAGACTCTGGTGGTTCA
ACTAATTTATCTGATATTATTGAAAAAGAAACAGGTAAACAATTAGTTATTCAAGAATCAATTTTAATGT
TGCCAGAAGAAGTTGAAGAAGTTATTGGTAATAAACCAGAATCTGATATTTTAGTTCATACTGCTTATGA
TGAATCTACTGATGAAAATGTTATGTTATTGACTTCAGATGCTCCAGAATATAAACCATGGGCTTTAGTT
ATTCAAGATTCTAATGGTGAAAATAAAATTAAAATGTTGTCTGGTGGTTCACCCAAGAAGAAGAGGAAGG
TGTGATCTCTTCTCGAGTCATGTAATTAGTTATGTCACGCTTACATTCACGCCCTCCCCCCACATCCGCT
CTAACCGAAAAGGAAGGAGTTAGACAACCTGAAGTCTAGGTCCCTATTTATTTTTTTATAGTTATGTTAG
TATTAAGAACGTTATTTATATTTCAAATTTTTCTTTTTTTTCTGTACAGACGCGTGTACGCATGTAACAT
TATACTGAAAACCTTGCTTGAGAAGGTTTTGGGACGCTCGAAGGCTTTAATTTGCGGCCGGTACCCAATT
CGCCCTATAGTGAGTCGTATTACGCGCGCTCACTGGCCGTCGTTTTACAACGTCGTGACTGGGAAAACCC
TGGCGTTACCCAACTTAATCGCCTTGCAGCACATCCCCCTTTCGCCAGCTGGCGTAATAGCGAAGAGGCC
CGCACCGATCGCCCTTCCCAACAGTTGCGCAGCCTGAATGGCGAATGG
[124 nt withheld, positions 7049-7172]
C
[91 nt withheld, positions 7174-7264]
A
[49 nt withheld, positions 7266-7314]
CCTTTGACGTTGGAGTCCACGTTCTTT
[37 nt withheld, positions 7342-7378]
ACCCTATCTCGGTCTATTCTTTTGATTTATAAGGGATTTTGCCGATTTCGGCCTATTGGTTAAAAAATGA
GCTGATTTAACAAAAATTTAACGCGAATTTTAACAAAATATTAACGCTTACAATTTCCTGATGCGGTATT
TTCTCCTTACGCATCTGTGCGGTATTTCACACCGCATATCGACCGGTCGAGGAGAACTTCTAGTATATCT
ACATACCTAATATTATTGCCTTATTAAAAATGGAATCCCAACAATTACATCAAAATCCACATTCTCTTCA
AAATCAATTGTCCTGTACTTCCTTGTTCATGTGTGTTCAAAAACGTTATATTTATAGGATAATTATACTC
TATTTCTCAACAAGTAATTGGTTGTTTGGCCGAGCGGTCTAAGGCGCCTGATTCAAGAAATATCTTGACC
GCAGTTAACTGTGGGAATACTCAGGTATCGTAAGATGCAAGAGTTCGAATCTCTTAGCAACCATTATTTT
TTTCCTCAACATAACGAGAACACACAGGGGCGCTATCGCACAGAATCAAATTCGATGACTGGAAATTTTT
TGTTAATTTCAGAGGTCGCCTGACGCATATACCTTTTTCAACTGAAAAATTGGGAGAAAAAGGAAAGGTG
AGAGCGCCGGAACCGGCTTTTCATATAGAATAGAGAAGCGTTCATGACTAAATGCTTGCATCACAATACT
TGAAGTTGACAATATTATTTAAGGACCTATTGTTTTTTCCAATAGGTGGTTAGCAATCGTCTTACTTTCT
AACTTTTCTTACCTTTTACATTTCAGCAATATATATATATATATTTCAAGGATATACCATTCTAATGTCT
GCCCCTAAGAAGATCGTCGTTTTGCCAGGTGACCACGTTGGTCAAGAAATCACAGCCGAAGCCATTAAGG
TTCTTAAAGCTATTTCTGATGTTCGTTCCAATGTCAAGTTCGATTTCGAAAATCATTTAATTGGTGGTGC
TGCTATCGATGCTACAGGTGTTCCACTTCCAGATGAGGCGCTGGAAGCCTCCAAGAAGGCTGATGCCGTT
TTGTTAGGTGCTGTGGGTGGTCCTAAATGGGGTACCGGTAGTGTTAGACCTGAACAAGGTTTACTAAAAA
TCCGTAAAGAACTTCAATTGTACGCCAACTTAAGACCATGTAACTTTGCATCCGACTCTCTTTTAGACTT
ATCTCCAATCAAGCCACAATTTGCTAAAGGTACTGACTTCGTTGTTGTCAGAGAATTAGTGGGAGGTATT
TACTTTGGTAAGAGAAAGGAAGACGATGGTGATGGTGTCGCTTGGGATAGTGAACAATACACCGTTCCAG
AAGTGCAAAGAATCACAAGAATGGCCGCTTTCATGGCCCTACAACATGAGCCACCATTGCCTATTTGGTC
CTTGGATAAAGCTAATGTTTTGGCCTCTTCAAGATTATGGAGAAAAACTGTGGAGGAAACCATCAAGAAC
GAATTCCCTACATTGAAGGTTCAACATCAATTGATTGATTCTGCCGCCATGATCCTAGTTAAGAACCCAA
CCCACCTAAATGGTATTATAATCACCAGCAACATGTTTGGTGATATCATCTCCGATGAAGCCTCCGTTAT
CCCAGGTTCCTTGGGTTTGTTGCCATCTGCGTCCTTGGCCTCTTTGCCAGACAAGAACACCGCATTTGGT
TTGTACGAACCATGCCACGGTTCTGCTCCAGATTTGCCAAAGAATAAGGTCAACCCTATCGCCACTATCT
TGTCTGCTGCAATGATGTTGAAATTGTCATTGAACTTGCCTGAAGAAGGTAAGGCCATTGAAGATGCAGT
TAAAAAGGTTTTGGATGCAGGTATCAGAACTGGTGATTTAGGTGGTTCCAACAGTACCACCGAAGTCGGT
GATGCTGTCGCCGAAGAAGTTAAGAAAATCCTTGCTTAAAAAGATTCTCTTTTTTTATGATATTTGTACA
TAAACTTTATAAATGAAATTCATAATAGAAACGACACGAAATTACAAAATGGAATATGTTCATAGGGTAG
ACGAAACTATATACGCAATCTACATACATTTATCAAGAAGGAGAAAAAGGAGGATGTAAAGGAATACAGG
TAAGCAAATTGATACTAATGGCTCAACGTGATAAGGAAAAAGAATTGCACTTTAACATTAATATTGACAA
GGAGGAGGGCACCACACAAAAAGTTAGGTGTAACAGAAAATCATGAAACTATGATTCCTAATTTATATAT
TGGAGGATTTTCTCTAAAAAAAAAAAAATACAACAAATAAAAAACACTCAATGACCTGACCATTTGATGG
AGTTTAAGTCAATACCTTCTTGAACCATTTCCCATAATGGTGAAAGTTCCCTCAAGAATTTTACTCTGTC
AGAAACGGCCTTAACGACGTAGTCGATATGGTGCACTCTCAGTACAATCTGCTCTGATGCCGCATAGTTA
AGCCAGCCCCGACACCCGCCAACACCCGCTGACGCGCCCTGACGGGCTTGTCTGCTCCCGGCATCCGCTT
ACAGACAAGCTGTGACCGTCTCCGGGAGCTGCATGTGTCAGAGGTTTTCACCGTCATCACCGAAACGCGC
GAGACGAAAGGGCCTCGTGATACGCCTATTTTTATAGGTTAATGTCATGATAATAATGGTTTCTTAGGAC
GGATCGCTTGCCTGTAACTTACACGCGCCTCGTATCTTTTAATGATGGAATAATTTGGGAATTTACTCTG
TGTTTATTTATTTTTATGTTTTGTATTTGGATTTTAGAAAGTAAATAAAGAAGGTAGAAGAGTTACGGAA
TGAAGAAAAAAAAATAAACAAAGGTTTAAAAAATTTCAACAAAAAGCGTACTTTACATATATATTTATTA
GACAAGAAAAGCAGATTAAATAGATATACATTCGATTAACGATAAGTAAAATGTAAAATCACAGGATTTT
CGTGTGTGGTCTTCTACACAGACAAGATGAAACAATTCGGCATTAATACCTGAGAGCAGGAAGAGCAAGA
TAAAAGGTAGTATTTGTTGGCGATCCCCCTAGAGTCTTTTACATCTTCGGAAAACAAAAACTATTTTTTC
TTTAATTTCTTTTTTTACTTTCTATTTTTAATTTATATATTTATATTAAAAAATTTAAATTATAATTATT
TTTATAGCACGTGATGAAAAGGACCCAGGTGGCACTTTTCGGGGAAATGTGCGCGGAACCCCTATTTGTT
TATTTTTCTAAATACATTCAAATATGTATCCGCTCATGAGACAATAACCCTGATAAATGCTTCAATAATA
TTGAAAAAGGAAGAGTATGAGTATTCAACATTTCCGTGTCGCCCTTATTCCCTTTTTTGCGGCATTTTGC
CTTCCTGTTTTTGCTCACCCAGAAACGCTGGTGAAAGTAAAAGATGCTGAAGATCAGTTGGGTGCACGAG
TGGGTTACATCGAACTGGATCTCAACAGCGGTAAGATCCTTGAGAGTTTTCGCCCCGAAGAACGTTTTCC
AATGATGAGCACTTTTAAAGTTCTGCTATGTGGCGCGGTATTATCCCGTATTGACGCCGGGCAAGAGCAA
CTCGGTCGCCGCATACACTATTCTCAGAATGACTTGGTTGAGTACTCACCAGTCACAGAAAAGCATCTTA
CGGATGGCATGACAGTAAGAGAATTATGCAGTGCTGCCATAACCATGAGTGATAACACTGCGGCCAACTT
ACTTCTGACAACGATCGGAGGACCGAAGGAGCTAACCGCTTTTTTGCACAACATGGGGGATCATGTAACT
CGCCTTGATCGTTGGGAACCGGAGCTGAATGAAGCCATACCAAACGACGAGCGTGACACCACGATGCCTG
TAGCAATGGCAACAACGTTGCGCAAACTATTAACTGGCGAACTACTTACTCTAGCTTCCCGGCAACAATT
AATAGACTGGATGGAGGCGGATAAAGTTGCAGGACCACTTCTGCGCTCGGCCCTTCCGGCTGGCTGGTTT
ATTGCTGATAAATCTGGAGCCGGTGAGCGTGGGTCTCGCGGTATCATTGCAGCACTGGGGCCAGATGGTA
AGCCCTCCCGTATCGTAGTTATCTACACGACGGGGAGTCAGGCAACTATGGATGAACGAAATAGACAGAT
CGCTGAGATAGGTGCCTCACTGATTAAGCATTGGTAACTGTCAGACCAAGTTTACTCATATATACTTTAG
ATTGATTTAAAACTTCATTTTTAATTTAAAAGGATCTAGGTGAAGATCCTTTTTGATAATCTCATGACCA
AAATCCCTTAACGTGAGTTTTCGTTCCACTGAGCGTCAGACCCCGTAGAAAAGATCAAAGGATCTTC
Features (pLannotate 1.2.2; 25 found; start..end, strand, type, name):
      1..589     +  rep_origin     ori: high-copy-number ColE1/pMB1/pBR322/pUC origin of replication
    772..864     +  CDS            lacI (fragment): lac repressor; lacI; The lac repressor binds to the lac operator to inhibit transcription in E. coli. This inhibition can be relieved by adding lactose or isopropyl-β-D-thiogalactopyranoside (IPTG).
    877..898     +  protein_bind   CAP binding site: CAP binding activates transcription in the presence of cAMP. E. coli catabolite activator protein
    913..943     +  promoter       lac promoter: promoter for the E. coli lac operon
    947..969     +  protein_bind   lac operator (fragment): The lac repressor binds to the lac operator to inhibit transcription in E. coli. This inhibition can be relieved by adding lactose or isopropyl-β-D-thiogalactopyranoside (IPTG). lac repressor encoded by lacI
   1012..1030    +  promoter       T3 promoter: promoter for bacteriophage T3 RNA polymerase
   1049..1468    +  promoter       GAL1 promoter: S. cerevisiae GAL1; inducible promoter, regulated by Gal4
   1483..1506    +  misc_feature   MCS (fragment): pBluescript multiple cloning site
   1513..2137    +  CDS            PmCDA1 (fragment): cytidine deaminase from the sea lamprey Petromyzon marinus (Rogozin et al., 2007)
   2185..6288    +  CDS            Cas9: Cas9 (Csn1) endonuclease from the Streptococcus pyogenes Type II CRISPR/Cas system generates RNA-guided double strand breaks in DNA
   6301..6549    +  CDS            UGI: UNGI_BPPB2 - Experimental evidence at protein level: Swiss-Prot protein existence level 1. This protein binds specifically and reversibly to the host uracil-DNA glycosylase, preventing removal of uracil residues from PBS2 DNA by the host uracil-excision repair system. From Bacillus phage PBS2 (Bacteriophage PBS2).
   6598..6845    +  terminator     CYC1 terminator: S. cerevisiae CYC1; transcription terminator for CYC1
   6864..6882    -  promoter       T7 promoter: promoter for bacteriophage T7 RNA polymerase
   6890..7045    +  CDS            lacZα (fragment): LacZα fragment of β-galactosidase; lacZ fragment
   7049..7477    +  rep_origin     f1 ori (sequence partly withheld): f1 bacteriophage origin of replication; arrow indicates direction of (+) strand synthesis
   7505..7557    -  misc_feature   bom (fragment): basis of mobility region from pBR322
   7588..7665    +  CDS            YO192_YEAST (fragment): Experimental evidence at protein level: Swiss-Prot protein existence level 1. From Saccharomyces cerevisiae (strain ATCC 204508 / S288c) (Baker's yeast).
   7805..8212    +  promoter       LEU2 promoter: S. cerevisiae LEU2
   8213..9307    +  CDS            LEU2: 3-isopropylmalate dehydrogenase, required for leucine biosynthesis; S. cerevisiae LEU2; yeast auxotrophic marker
   9669..9785    -  CDS            NFS1 (fragment): NFS1_YEAST - Also known as SPL1 From Saccharomyces cerevisiae (strain ATCC 204508 / S288c) (Baker's yeast).
   9784..9834    -  misc_feature   bom (fragment): basis of mobility region from pBR322
   9936..9971    -  CDS            rop (fragment): Rop protein, which maintains plasmids at low copy number; rop
  10040..10543   -  misc_feature   CEN/ARS: S. cerevisiae CEN6 centromere fused to an autonomously replicating sequence
  10580..10684   +  promoter       AmpR promoter: bla
  10685..11545   +  CDS            AmpR: β-lactamase; bla; confers resistance to ampicillin, carbenicillin, and related antibiotics
