[The description below was written by a language model from this plasmid's Addgene catalogue record and pLannotate feature annotations shown in this document.]
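Description:
pJT139_GalL_nCDA1-VRERBE3 is a yeast–E. coli shuttle plasmid built on the p415 backbone for galactose-regulated expression of a cytidine base editor in yeast cells. In bacteria it replicates at high copy from a ColE1/pUC-type origin and is selected with ampicillin through the β-lactamase gene. In yeast it is maintained as a low-copy centromeric plasmid through a CEN6/ARS element and selected by complementing leucine auxotrophy with the LEU2 marker under its own promoter. An f1 origin, lac promoter/lacZα remnants and flanking T3 and T7 promoters are carried over from the pBluescript-derived backbone, and the T3 and T7 sites serve as sequencing primer sites across the insert.

The roughly 5.1 kb insert, assembled by Gibson cloning, encodes a single fusion protein described as pmCDA1-XTEN-nVRERCas9-UGI-NLS. The sea lamprey (Petromyzon marinus) cytidine deaminase PmCDA1 sits at the N-terminus and is joined by an XTEN linker to a Streptococcus pyogenes Cas9 nickase. This is followed by the uracil DNA glycosylase inhibitor from Bacillus phage PBS2 and a nuclear localisation signal. Cas9 carries D10A, which makes it a nickase, together with D1135V/G1218R/R1335E/T1337R, the VRER substitutions that alter PAM recognition and so change the set of targetable sites. Guided to a target, the deaminase converts cytosine to uracil, while UGI blocks uracil excision so that C-to-T editing is favoured. Transcription is driven by the GalL promoter, annotated in the feature table as GAL1 promoter sequence and regulated by Gal4, and ends at the CYC1 terminator. No guide RNA cassette is annotated, so the guide presumably comes from a separate construct.
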