Addgene plasmid #145102: pJT139_GalL_nCDA1-VRERBE3
Purpose: Expressing base editor nCDA1-VRERBE3 in yeast cells
Depositing lab: Ralph Bock. Depositing organization: Max Planck Institute of Molecular Plant Physiology. Publication: Expanding the genome-targeting scope and the site selectivity of high-precision base editors. Tan J, Zhang F, Karcher D, Bock R. Nat Commun. 2020 Jan 31;11(1):629. doi: 10.1038/s41467-020-14465-z. PubMed 32005820.
Backbone
  Vector backbone: p415
  Vector type: Yeast Expression, CRISPR
  Selectable markers: LEU2
Growth in bacteria
  Bacterial resistance: Ampicillin, 100 μg/mL
  Growth temperature: 37°C
  Growth strain: DH5alpha
  Copy number: High Copy
Gene/Insert
  Gene/Insert name: nCDA1-VRERBE3 (alt name: pmCDA1-XTEN-nVRERCas9-UGI-NLS)
  Species: Bacillus phage PBS2, Petromyzon marinus, Streptococcus pyogenes
  Insert size (bp): 5073
  Mutation: spCas9(D10A/D1135V/G1218R/R1335E/T1337R)
  Promoter: GalL
  Cloning method: Gibson Cloning
  Sequencing primers: 5′ T3 promoter; 3′ T7 promoter
Terms and licenses: Academic/Nonprofit Terms; Industry Terms: Not Available to Industry
How to cite: pJT139_GalL_nCDA1-VRERBE3 was a gift from Ralph Bock (Addgene plasmid # 145102 ; http://n2t.net/addgene:145102 ; RRID:Addgene_145102)
